>Addgene plasmid #204633 | P24-pZE-SUMO-KaTTA | addgene full sequence | sequence record 414413 | Addgene NGS Result
GCGTTCGCCAAACGACAAGGGAAAGAGATGGATAGCTTACGTTTTCTCTATGATGGCATTCGCATCCAGG
CGGATCAAGCTCCAGAGGACTTGGATATGGAAGATAACGACATTATCGAAGCCCATCGCGAACAGATTGG
TGGCGGCGGTGGTGGGTCGGGAGGTGGAGGTTCAGAAAATCTGTATTTTCAGGGCATGGATGTGTTGGCT
GCCCTGGAACGTAAGCACAGTTTAAACTTGTTTCCGATTGAAAATCGCTTGTCACCCCGTGCTGCCGCCG
CTCTGGCATCCGATGCCGTAAACCGTTATCCGTACAGTGAGACGGATGTGGCGGTGTACGGAGACGTTAG
TGATCTGAATGCTGTATATGACCATTGCGTCAGTCTTACCAAGGAATTTTATGGCGCCCGTCATGCATAT
GTTCAGTTTCTTTCCGGACTTCACACCATGCATACAGTGTTAACAGCAGTCACACCGCCAGGGGGCCGTG
TAATGGTCATTGCGCCTGAAGACGGAGGACATTATGCAACGGTTACTATTTGCCAAGGTTTTGGCTACCG
CGTAGAGTACGTACCATTCGATCGCCAGACTTTGGAAATTGACTACACTGCTCTTGCCGAACGCACAGCC
GAACATCCGGCTGATGTGATCTACTTGGACGCATCGACGGTATTGCGCATGCCTGACGCGCGCGCTCTGC
GTGCAGCAGCCCCAGGCGCTGTTCTGTGTCTGGATGCAAGTCATCTTCTGGGACTTCTTCCCGCAGCCCC
TGGGACCTTGGTCCTTGATGCTGGCTTTGATTCAATTTCTGGAAGCACTCACAAAACTTTACCGGGACCC
CAAAAGGGATTGTTGGTGACAAACTCCGATGCCATTGCCGAACAGGTCGGAGCGCGCATCCCTTTTACCG
CGAGTTCATCGCATTCTGCGAGCGTGGGTTCGCTGGCGATTACATTAGAAGAGCTTTTGCCCCATCGCGG
GGATTACGCACGTCAGGTGATCGCAAACGCCCGTGAGCTGGCTCGTCAACTTGCGGCCCGCGGCTTTGAC
GTGGCAGGGGAAGCCTTCGGATTTACTGATACTCATCAGGTGTGGGTCCACCATCCAGAGGGAAATACAC
CGCATGAGTGGGGACGTCTGCTGACAGCTACTGATATTCGCACCACTACAGTAGTGCTTCCATCAACTGC
ACGTAGTGGATTACGTTTAGGAACGCAGGAGTTGACACGTTGGGGGATGAAGGAAGACGATATGACTACC
GTTGCAGAGCTTCTTGCCCGTCTGCTTTTACGCGGAGAACAGAGTCGCTCAGTTGCCGCGGATGTACGCG
ACTTGGCTCGTTCGTTCCCAGGTGTGGCTTTCGCGGACCGTCCAGCACCCTTGGCAGTAGCCTAACTTGA
TGGGGGATCCCATGAGGCTAGGTGGAGGCTCAGTCGAAAGACTGGGCCTTTCGTTTTATCTGTTGTTTGT
CGGTGAACGTCTCATTTTCGCCAGATATCGACGTCTTAAGACCCACTTTCACATTTAAGTTGTTTTTCTA
ATCCGCATATGATCAATTCAAGGCCGAATAAGAAGGCTGGCTCTGCACCTTGGTGATCAAATAATTCGAT
AGCTTGTCGTAATAATGGCGGCATACTATCAGTAGTAGGTGTTTCCCTTTCTTCTTTAGCGACTTGATGC
TCTTGATCTTCCAATACGCAACCTAAAGTAAAATACCCCACAGCGCTGAGTGCATATAATGCATTCTCTA
GTGAAAAACCTTGTTGGCATAAAAAGGCTAATTGTTTTTCGAGAGTTTCATACTGTTTTTCTGTAGGCCG
TGTACCTAAATGTACTTTTGCTCCATCGCGATGACTTAGTAAAGCACATCTAAAACTTTTAGCGTTATTA
CGTAAAAAATCTTGCCAGCTTTCCCCTTCTAAAGGGCAAAAGTGAGTATGGTGCCTATCTAACATCTCAA
TGGCTAAGGCGTCGAGCAAAGCCCGCTTATTTTTTACATGCCAATACAATGTAGGCTGCTCTACACCTAG
CTTCTGGGCGAGTTTACGGGTTGTTAAACCTTCGATTCCGACCTCATTAAGCAGCTCTAATGCGCTGTTA
ATCACTTTACTTTTATCTAATCTAGACATCATTAATTCCTAATTGCTAGCATTATACCTAGGACTGAGCT
AGCCATAAAGTTGACACTACGCTCTCCTGAGTAGGACAAATCCGCCGCCCTAGACCTAGGGCTTTCGGCT
GCGGCGAGCGGTATCAGCTCACTCAAAGGCGGTAATACGGTTATCCACAGAATCAGGGGATAACGCAGGA
AAGAACATGTGAGCAAAAGGCCAGCAAAAGGCCAGGAACCGTAAAAAGGCCGCGTTGCTGGCGTTTTTCC
ATAGGCTCCGCCCCCCTGACGAGCATCACAAAAATCGACGCTCAAGTCAGAGGTGGCGAAACCCGACAGG
ACTATAAAGATACCAGGCGTTTCCCCCTGGAAGCTCCCTCGTGCGCTCTCCTGTTCCGACCCTGCCGCTT
ACCGGATACCTGTCCGCCTTTCTCCCTTCGGGAAGCGTGGCGCTTTCTCATAGCTCACGCTGTAGGTATC
TCAGTTCGGTGTAGGTCGTTCGCTCCAAGCTGGGCTGTGTGCACGAACCCCCCGTTCAGCCCGACCGCTG
CGCCTTATCCGGTAACTATCGTCTTGAGTCCAACCCGGTAAGACACGACTTATCGCCACTGGCAGCAGCC
ACTGGTAACAGGATTAGCAGAGCGAGGTATGTAGGCGGTGCTACAGAGTTCTTGAAGTGGTGGCCTAACT
ACGGCTACACTAGAAGGACAGTATTTGGTATCTGCGCTCTGCTGAAGCCAGTTACCTTCGGAAAAAGAGT
TGGTAGCTCTTGATCCGGCAAACAAACCACCGCTGGTAGCGGTGGTTTTTTTGTTTGCAAGCAGCAGATT
ACGCGCAGAAAAAAAGGATCTCAAGAAGATCCTTTGATCTTTTCTACGGGGTCTGACGCTCAGTGGAACG
AAAACTCACGTTAAGGGATTTTGGTCATGACTAGTGCTTGGATTCTCACCAATAAAAAACGCCCGGCGGC
AACCGAGCGTTCTGAACAAATCCAGATGGAGTTCTGAGGTCATTACTGGATCTATCAACAGGAGTCCAAG
CGAGCTCTCGAACCCCAGAGTCCCGCTCAGAAGAACTCGTCAAGAAGGCGATAGAAGGCGATGCGCTGCG
AATCGGGAGCGGCGATACCGTAAAGCACGAGGAAGCGGTCAGCCCATTCGCCGCCAAGCTCTTCAGCAAT
ATCACGGGTAGCCAACGCTATGTCCTGATAGCGGTCCGCCACACCCAGCCGGCCACAGTCGATGAATCCA
GAAAAGCGGCCATTTTCCACCATGATATTCGGCAAGCAGGCATCGCCATGGGTCACGACGAGATCCTCGC
CGTCGGGCATGCGCGCCTTGAGCCTGGCGAACAGTTCGGCTGGCGCGAGCCCCTGATGCTCTTCGTCCAG
ATCATCCTGATCGACAAGACCGGCTTCCATCCGAGTACGTGCTCGCTCGATGCGATGTTTCGCTTGGTGG
TCGAATGGGCAGGTAGCCGGATCAAGCGTATGCAGCCGCCGCATTGCATCAGCCATGATGGATACTTTCT
CGGCAGGAGCAAGGTGAGATGACAGGAGATCCTGCCCCGGCACTTCGCCCAATAGCAGCCAGTCCCTTCC
CGCTTCAGTGACAACGTCGAGCACAGCTGCGCAAGGAACGCCCGTCGTGGCCAGCCACGATAGCCGCGCT
GCCTCGTCCTGCAGTTCATTCAGGGCACCGGACAGGTCGGTCTTGACAAAAAGAACCTGGCGCCCCTGCG
CTGACAGCCGGAACACGGCGGCATCAGAGCAGCCGATTGTCTGTTGTGCCCAGTCATAGCCGAATAGCCT
CTCCACCCAAGCGGCCGGAGAACCTGCGTGCAATCCATCTTGTTCAATCATGCGAAACGATCCTCATCCT
GTCTCTTGATCAGATCTTGATCCCCTGCGCCATCAGATCCTTGGCGGCAAGAAAGCCATCCAGTTTACTT
TGCAGGGCTTCCCAACCTTACCAGAGGGCGCCCCAGCTGGCAATTCCGACGTCTAAGAAACCATTATTAT
CATGACATTAACCTATAAAAATAGGCGTATCACGAGGCCCTTTCGTCTTCACCTCGAGTCCCTATCAGTG
ATAGAGATTGACATCCCTATCAGTGATAGAGATACTGAGCACATCAGCAGGACGCACTGACCGAATTCAT
TAAAGAGGAGAAAGGTACCATGGGCAGCAGCCATCACCATCATCACCACATGTCCCTGCAGGACTCGGAG
GTTAACCAGGAAGCAAAGCCGGAAGTCAAACCGGAAGTGAAACCCGAAACTCACATCAATCTGAAGGTAA
GTGATGGTTCTTCAGAGATATTCTTTAAAATTAAAAAAACCACGCCTCTGCGGCGTCTTATGGAA
Features (pLannotate 1.2.2; 11 found; start..end, strand, type, name):
    175..195     +  CDS            TEV site: tobacco etch virus (TEV) protease recognition and cleavage site
   1426..1479    +  terminator     rrnB T1 terminator (fragment): transcription terminator T1 from the E. coli rrnB gene
   1506..2132    -  CDS            TetR: tetracycline repressor TetR; tetR; TetR binds to the tetracycline operator tetO to inhibit transcription. This inhibition can be relieved by adding tetracycline or doxycycline.
   2145..2173    -  promoter       J23119 promoter (fragment): bacterial promoter (Registry of Standard Biological Parts BBa J23119)
   2189..2211    +  terminator     rrnB T1 terminator (fragment): Escherichia coli rrnB; transcription terminator T1 from the E. coli rrnB gene
   2376..2964    -  rep_origin     ori: high-copy-number ColE1/pMB1/pBR322/pUC origin of replication
   3052..3146    -  terminator     lambda t0 terminator: transcription terminator from phage lambda
   3177..3971    -  CDS            NeoR/KanR: aminoglycoside phosphotransferase from Tn5; aph(3')-II (or nptII); confers resistance to neomycin, kanamycin, and G418 (Geneticin®)
   4003..4122    -  CDS            tnpA (fragment): TN5P_ECOLX - Also known as tnp. Experimental evidence at protein level: Swiss-Prot protein existence level 1. Mediates transposition of transposon Tn5 by a 'cut and paste' mechanism. First, the monomeric transposase binds the 19 bp inverted DNA repeats flanking the transposon. Then, dimerization of the DNA- bound transposase creates a synaptic DNA complex. After nicking of the first DNA strand, excision of the transposon proceeds through a series of intermediates. The transposase then mediates the insertion of the transposon at a new site by strand transfer. The activity of the wild- type tran
   4189..4262    +  promoter       PLtetO-1 promoter: modified phage lambda PL promoter with tet operator sites (Lutz and Bujard, 1997)
   4326..144     +  CDS            SMT3 (across the origin): SMT3_YEAST - Experimental evidence at protein level: Swiss-Prot protein existence level 1. Not known; suppressor of MIF2 mutations. From Saccharomyces cerevisiae (strain ATCC 204508 / S288c) (Baker's yeast).
