[The description below was written by a language model from this plasmid's Addgene catalogue record and pLannotate feature annotations shown in this document.]
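Description:
P24-pZE-SUMO-KaTTA is a high-copy bacterial expression plasmid of about 4.5 kb built on the pZE vector backbone for inducible production of a tagged enzyme in E. coli. It replicates from a ColE1-type origin and is selected with kanamycin through the Tn5-derived aminoglycoside phosphotransferase gene (NeoR/KanR), which is followed by a lambda t0 terminator. A short annotated tnpA fragment next to the resistance gene appears to be residual Tn5 sequence carried along with the marker rather than a functional element.

The payload is a synthetic, codon-optimized kaTTA coding sequence placed by Gibson assembly under the PLtetO-1 promoter, a modified phage lambda PL promoter carrying tet operator sites. The open reading frame begins with a hexahistidine tag, followed by a SUMO domain (annotated as yeast SMT3, spanning the plasmid's numbering origin) and a TEV protease recognition site, so the fusion can be captured by metal-affinity chromatography and the N-terminal tags removed by TEV cleavage; SUMO fusions are commonly used to improve solubility and yield. The kaTTA region itself was not recognised by the automated annotation but corresponds to the gap between the TEV site and an rrnB T1 terminator fragment. The plasmid also encodes TetR on the opposite strand, apparently driven by a fragment of the constitutive J23119 promoter, so that expression is repressed until a tetracycline-class inducer relieves operator binding.

The associated publication concerns discovery of L-threonine transaldolases for biosynthesis of beta-hydroxylated amino acids, which suggests that this construct is meant for expressing and purifying KaTTA as a candidate enzyme of that class. The record does not state the source organism of the native gene.
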