Addgene plasmid #204633: P24-pZE-SUMO-KaTTA
Purpose: ColE1 ori, KanR, TetR, Tet promoter with a codon optimized kaTTA gene bearing an N-terminal hexahistidine tag followed by a SUMO tag and a TEV protease cleavage site.
Depositing lab: Aditya Kunjapur. Depositing organization: University of Delaware. Publication: Discovery of L-threonine transaldolases for enhanced biosynthesis of beta-hydroxylated amino acids. Jones MA, Butler ND, Anderson SR, Wirt SA, Govil I, Lyu X, Fang Y, Kunjapur AM. Commun Biol. 2023 Sep 11;6(1):929. doi: 10.1038/s42003-023-05293-0. PubMed 37696954.
Backbone
  Vector backbone: pZE Vector
  Backbone size w/o insert (bp): 2915
  Total vector size (bp): 4474
  Vector type: Bacterial Expression, Synthetic Biology
Growth in bacteria
  Bacterial resistance: Kanamycin, 50 μg/mL
  Growth temperature: 37°C
  Growth strain: DH5alpha
  Copy number: High Copy
Gene/Insert
  Gene/Insert name: His-SUMO-TEV-KaTTA
  Species: Synthetic
  Insert size (bp): 1574
  Promoter: PLtetO-1 promoter
  Tag / fusion protein: His Tag; SUMO Tag; TEV Protease Site (N terminal on insert)
  Cloning method: Gibson Cloning
  Sequencing primers: 5′ gagtccctatcagtgatagagattgac; 3′ tcatgggatcccccatcaag
Terms and licenses: Academic/Nonprofit Terms; Industry Terms: Not Available to Industry
How to cite: P24-pZE-SUMO-KaTTA was a gift from Aditya Kunjapur (Addgene plasmid # 204633 ; http://n2t.net/addgene:204633 ; RRID:Addgene_204633)
